>Addgene plasmid #48166 | psicheck-2-Mrpl1 | depositor partial sequence | sequence record 69635 | T7
GCTAGCACCTCTGACCCAAAATGGCCGCGCCCAGAGCGTAGTTCTTTGCTTCTCCGAGGCGAGCTAAGAT
TAAAATCCTACATCATGTTGCTAGC
