>Addgene plasmid #48166 | psicheck-2-Mrpl1 | addgene partial sequence | sequence record 71798 | chim-int-F 5'-TCTTACTGACATCCACTTTGCC-3'
CAGCTCTTAAGGCTAGAGTACTTAATACGACTCACTATAGGCTAGCACCTCTGACCCAAAATGGCCGCGC
CCAGAGCGTAGTTCTTTGCTTCTCCGAGGCGAGCTAAGATTAAAATCCTACATCATGTTGCTAGCCACCT
TGGCTTCCAAGGTGTACGACCCCGAGCAACGCAAACGCATGATCACTGGGCCTCAGTGGTGGGCTCGCTG
CAAGCAAATGAACGTGCTGGACTCCTTCATCAACTACTATGATTCCGAGAAGCACGCCGAGAACGCCGTG
ATTTTTCTGCATGGTAACGCTGCCTCCAGCTACCTGTGGAGGCACGTCGTGCCTCACATCGAGCCCGTGG
CTAGATGCATCATCCCTGATCTGATCGGAATGGGTAAGTCCGGCAAGAGCGGGAATGGCTCATATCGCCT
CCTGGATCACTACAAGTACCTCACCGCTTGGTTCGAGCTGCTGAACCTTCCAAAGAAAATCATCTTTGTG
GGCCACGACTGGGGGGCTTGTCTGGCCTTTCACTACTCCTACGAGCACCAAGACAAGATCAAGGCCATCG
TCCATGCTGAGAGTGTCGTGGACGTGATCGAGTCCTGGGACGAGTGGCCTGACATCGAGGAGGATATCGC
CCTGATCAAGAGCGAAGAGGGCGAGAAAATGGTGCTTGAGAATAACTTCTTCGTCGAGACCATGCTCCCA
AGCAAGATCATGCGGAAACTGGAGCCTGAGGAGTTCGCTGCCTACCTGGAGCCATTCAAGGAGAAGGGCG
AGGTTAGACGGCCTACCCTCTCCTGGCCTCGCGAGATCCCTCTCGTTAAGGGAGGCAAGCCCGACGTCGT
CCAGATTGTCCGCAACTACAACGCCTACCTTCGGGCCAGCGACGATCTGCCTAA
