[The description below was written by a language model from this plasmid's Addgene catalogue record.]
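Description:
psicheck-2-Mrpl1 is a dual-luciferase reporter plasmid built on the commercial psiCHECK-2 backbone (6,273 bp without insert). It is propagated in E. coli as a high-copy plasmid under ampicillin selection. The insert is an 87 bp fragment corresponding to the 5′ UTR of mouse Mrpl11, the gene for a mitochondrial ribosomal protein. It was cloned into a single NheI site, which is retained on both flanks, and so sits immediately upstream of the Renilla luciferase coding sequence. The plasmid name reads "Mrpl1", but the gene fields identify the source as Mrpl11. Because the same enzyme was used at both ends, the cloning was not directional, and the record lists a T7 primer for sequencing across the insert.

According to the stated purpose, the cloned leader carries an intact upstream open reading frame (uORF) with its ATG start codon preserved. Ribosomes scanning the Renilla transcript therefore meet the uORF start before they reach the reporter's own initiation codon. Any translational repression caused by the uORF is read out as reduced Renilla activity. psiCHECK-2 vectors generally also carry an independently expressed firefly luciferase cassette that serves as an internal normalisation control for transfection efficiency. No feature table is supplied, however, and the record does not itself list the promoters or the second reporter. The emphasis on an "intact (ATG)" element suggests the plasmid is meant to be compared with a version in which the uORF start codon is mutated, though no such partner construct is described here. The construct is suited to transfection-based assays in mammalian cells that measure how a native uORF-containing 5′ UTR affects downstream protein expression.
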