Addgene plasmid #48166: psicheck-2-Mrpl1
Purpose: contains Renilla Luciferase gene preceded by an intact (ATG) upstream open reading frame element
Depositing lab: Vamsi Mootha. Depositing organization: Massachusetts General Hospital. Publication: Upstream open reading frames cause widespread reduction of protein expression and are polymorphic among humans. Calvo SE, Pagliarini DJ, Mootha VK. Proc Natl Acad Sci U S A. 2009 May 5;106(18):7507-12. doi: 10.1073/pnas.0810916106. Epub 2009 Apr 16. PubMed 19372376.
Backbone
  Vector backbone: psicheck2
  Backbone manufacturer: Promega
  Backbone size w/o insert (bp): 6273
  Vector type: Luciferase
Growth in bacteria
  Bacterial resistance: Ampicillin, 100 μg/mL
  Growth temperature: 37°C
  Growth strain: Top10
  Copy number: High Copy
Gene/Insert
  Gene/Insert name: 5" UTR of MRPL11
  Species: M. musculus (mouse)
  Insert size (bp): 87
  GenBank ID: NM_025553
  Entrez Gene: Mrpl11 (a.k.a. L11mt, 2410001P07Rik)
  Cloning method: Restriction Enzyme; 5′ cloning site Nhe1 (not destroyed); 3′ cloning site Nhe1 (not destroyed)
  Sequencing primers: 5′ T7
Terms and licenses: Academic/Nonprofit Terms; Industry Terms: Not Available to Industry
How to cite: psicheck-2-Mrpl1 was a gift from Vamsi Mootha (Addgene plasmid # 48166 ; http://n2t.net/addgene:48166 ; RRID:Addgene_48166)
